>Addgene plasmid #91799 | Hy_pMT Laccase2 Exons 1-3 | addgene full sequence | sequence record 180701 | Addgene NGS Result
TGTTAAAGTCGCTGATAGCTTCGGGCCGCTTGTTCGCAATGATAACGACAGTGTAACAAATTCCAGAGGG
GAGCCCCTTCCAAAATACGAGATTCCAAAAAAAAAAAAACAAAAAAAAGAAGAAGCGTTTCGAAACTCTG
AAGAAAACCCAGAGAAGATAAGAGCGTACTTGACAGCATATAGCAAAACTATTGTACATTTCCAAATTTC
AATTGGAATCGAAACGGGAACAGTCAATCGCTTGGGTTATCGGAATAATCGCCTCAATTGCGTGAACCTA
TCGACACAAAGTGCATTGGTATTGAGTCAAAGTAAGGTTTGCTTATATTAACTTTCATAGATTGCATATT
TTTGCCGGCTTATTCATGGGAATAAGAAATGTTTGAGCTGAACTCGATAGCTCAACAATAACACGACTTG
GTGTCAATTAAATGATAATACGTGACTAGACCATGGAAATTCAATGTATTGCTATTGGATACAATACATA
TACAAGTAGTTGTTGAAAAGAAAGCAGCGAAAACTGGTCAGGTAATGAGTCATCATCATCGGAGTCATCT
TGACTGATTAGCACAAAAGCCAGTTCTCATCTGTATGCAAATGGCTTAAACGCTTCTACGTACATAAGTA
GTTGATGTTGTTAAACAGGAACTTAAGATGCCGCCAACAACAGTTTCCACAGCAATTAAACCCAAATTTT
TAATTGCGCATAACAGGCGTCTTTCATGTTCCTGTCCGCATTTGACATTGATCTCCTTCTGAATCCTGAT
TCGATAATATGTAATCTTGGGGCCATCAATCACGCAGTCAGCAGCGATTTGATATATGTATATATAACAC
CATATTATTCAAAGCCGTTTGCCTTGCTCGGTTGATGAGGAAATTGGTGAAAAACTCGAACTTTTGATAA
AAAAAAAATTCGTACAAATGTGAATTCTTGAAGACGAAAGGGCCTCGTGATACGCCTATTTTTATAGGTT
AATGTCATGATAATAATGGTTTCTTAGACGTCAGGTGGCACTTTTCGGGGAAATGTGCGCGGAACCCCTA
TTTGTTTATTTTTCTAAATACATTCAAATATGTATCCGCTCATGAGACAATAACCCTGATAAATGCTTCA
ATAATATTGAAAAAGGAAGAGTATGAGTATTCAACATTTCCGTGTCGCCCTTATTCCCTTTTTTGCGGCA
TTTTGCCTTCCTGTTTTTGCTCACCCAGAAACGCTGGTGAAAGTAAAAGATGCTGAAGATCAGTTGGGTG
CACGAGTGGGTTACATCGAACTGGATCTCAACAGCGGTAAGATCCTTGAGAGTTTTCGCCCCGAAGAACG
TTTTCCAATGATGAGCACTTTTAAAGTTCTGCTATGTGGCGCGGTATTATCCCGTGTTGACGCCGGGCAA
GAGCAACTCGGTCGCCGCATACACTATTCTCAGAATGACTTGGTTGAGTACTCACCAGTCACAGAAAAGC
ATCTTACGGATGGCATGACAGTAAGAGAATTATGCAGTGCTGCCATAACCATGAGTGATAACACTGCGGC
CAACTTACTTCTGACAACGATCGGAGGACCGAAGGAGCTAACCGCTTTTTTGCACAACATGGGGGATCAT
GTAACTCGCCTTGATCGTTGGGAACCGGAGCTGAATGAAGCCATACCAAACGACGAGCGTGACACCACGA
TGCCTGCAGCAATGGCAACAACGTTGCGCAAACTATTAACTGGCGAACTACTTACTCTAGCTTCCCGGCA
ACAATTAATAGACTGGATGGAGGCGGATAAAGTTGCAGGACCACTTCTGCGCTCGGCCCTTCCGGCTGGC
TGGTTTATTGCTGATAAATCTGGAGCCGGTGAGCGTGGGTCTCGCGGTATCATTGCAGCACTGGGGCCAG
ATGGTAAGCCCTCCCGTATCGTAGTTATCTACACGACGGGGAGTCAGGCAACTATGGATGAACGAAATAG
ACAGATCGCTGAGATAGGTGCCTCACTGATTAAGCATTGGTAACTGTCAGACCAAGTTTACTCATATATA
CTTTAGATTGATTTAAAACTTCATTTTTAATTTAAAAGGATCTAGGTGAAGATCCTTTTTGATAATCTCA
TGACCAAAATCCCTTAACGTGAGTTTTCGTTCCACTGAGCGTCAGACCCCGTAGAAAAGATCAAAGGATC
TTCTTGAGATCCTTTTTTTCTGCGCGTAATCTGCTGCTTGCAAACAAAAAAACCACCGCTACCAGCGGTG
GTTTGTTTGCCGGATCAAGAGCTACCAACTCTTTTTCCGAAGGTAACTGGCTTCAGCAGAGCGCAGATAC
CAAATACTGTCCTTCTAGTGTAGCCGTAGTTAGGCCACCACTTCAAGAACTCTGTAGCACCGCCTACATA
CCTCGCTCTGCTAATCCTGTTACCAGTGGCTGCTGCCAGTGGCGATAAGTCGTGTCTTACCGGGTTGGAC
TCAAGACGATAGTTACCGGATAAGGCGCAGCGGTCGGGCTGAACGGGGGGTTCGTGCACACAGCCCAGCT
TGGAGCGAACGACCTACACCGAACTGAGATACCTACAGCGTGAGCTATGAGAAAGCGCCACGCTTCCCGA
AGGGAGAAAGGCGGACAGGTATCCGGTAAGCGGCAGGGTCGGAACAGGAGAGCGCACGAGGGAGCTTCCA
GGGGGAAACGCCTGGTATCTTTATAGTCCTGTCGGGTTTCGCCACCTCTGACTTGAGCGTCGATTTTTGT
GATGCTCGTCAGGGGGGCGGAGCCTATGGAAAAACGCCAGCAACGCGGCCTTTTTACGGTTCCTGGCCTT
TTGCTGGCCTTTTGCTCACATGTTCTTTCCTGCGTTATCCCCTGATTCTGTGGATAACCGTATTACCGCC
TTTGAGTGAGCTGATACCGCTCGCCGCAGCCGAACGACCGAGCGCAGCGAGTCAGTGAGCGAGGAAGCGG
AAGAGCGCTGACTTCCGCGTTTCCAGACTTTACGAAACACGGAAACCGAAGACCATTCATGTTGTTGCTC
AGGTCGCAGACGTTTTGCAGCAGCAGTCGCTTCACGTTCGCTCGCGTATCGGTGATTCATTCTGCTAACC
AGTAAGGCAACCCCGCCAGCCTAGCCGGGTCCTCAACGACAGGAGCACGATCATGCGCACCCGTGGCCAG
GACCCAACGCTGCCCGAGATGCGCCGCGTGCGGCTGCTGGAGATGGCGGACGCGATGGATATGTTCTGCC
AAGGGTTGGTTTGCGCATTCACAGTTCTCCGCAAGAATTGATTGGCTCCAATTCTTGGAGTGGTGAATCC
GTTAGCGAGGTGCCGCCGGCTTCCATTCAGGTCGAGGTGGCCCGGCTCCATGCACCGCGACGCAACGCGG
GGAGGCAGACAAGGTATAGGGCGGCGCCTACAATCCATGCCAACCCGTTCCATGTGCTCGCCGAGGCGGC
ATAAATCGCCGTGACGATCAGCGGTCCAATGATCGAAGTTAGGCTGGTAAGAGCCGCGAGCGATCCTTGA
AGCTGTCCCTGATGGTCGTCATCTACCTGCCTGGACAGCATGGCCTGCAACGCGGGCATCCCGATGCCGC
CGGAAGCGAGAAGAATCATAATGGGGAAGGCCATCCAGCCTCGCGTCGGCGGCCCCTAGTGGATCCACTA
GTTAAGATACATTGATGAGTTTGGACAAACCACAACTAGAATGCAGTGAAAAAAATGCTTTATTTGTGAA
ATTTGTGATGCTATTGCTTTATTTGTAACCATTATAAGCTGCAATAAACAAGTTGCGGCCGCATTGTATT
TACATCAACAGGATGCACAGGCTCACCATCGGTTGCTATAACCGTCATGCCGTGACCCTCAATTGTTACC
TGTGCTGGACAGACTGAAGCAAATGCATTTATCATTCGAAAGCGGTAACGACGTCCTGGCGTAATTGTGA
ATATTTCCAACGGAGTATTAGTCATAAATCCAGTGTTTGGGTCACGAAACTGGCCTTTTCCGTTAATCAA
CATAGACTCCGGATCTTGGCCTGTGTTAACAGCCAAGCGTCCAGGATATCTCTCTGCTGCATCTTCATGC
AACCAATCACTGATAAGCATTATATGTGTTGTTAAATCAAAATCATATAAATGGGAATTAGGGTCCCTTG
ATGGTGGCTGTCGAACCACGACGCTGCCGTAGAGTCCATCTAGTTTCTGTAGACCGGTATGAGCATGCCA
AAAATGTGTCCCAGCGTTTCCTGTCCACTGATAACGGAAGGTATTACCCTGCTGAATGGGGCACTGAGTG
ACGAAGGGCACCCCATCATAATACTGCGATCCACGTTGCCATATACCGTGCCAGTGTATAGTTACTTCCA
TTCCCTCCATATGGTTCTCCACATCAATAACGACTTTGTCGTTTTCACACACTTGAATGCTTGGCCCGGG
TATCATACGATTCGCAGTTAGAATTCCACGTTCAACTCCATCAGCTAAGACACACTGACAATGGCTCCAA
ACCGTATTCGTTGCGTTTGGAGTACATACTTGACACGCACTGTGTGTAAATAATTATAATTATAATTAGG
TCAATCCGATAAAAATATATTAATTTGATTTATTTATTTTAAACTTGCTCAATTGTAAGGAAAGACATAT
TAAGTGTAGCCAATATTGGTGAATAAAATGAAAAAATATTTAAAAATTGTTTAACAGTGTTTGTGTGTCT
ATCTTGGGAGTGTAGGTGAAAGGGGGCGTGACCAGGGTTTCTGGCGGCCGCCTGAGGTGCCACAGACTAA
TTGTGTCTCCAATGTTGGCAATAATTGAAGACATAATTTTAGGTGCTGCTGGAGGGTGCGAGACCCGACA
ATGAGTATTTTTGTCTTCAATGTGCCTGCGCCATGTGAGTCTTATGTCGAGGAGGTTACACCTTAAGCCC
AAATAAATATTCATATTAAATAAAAAGCTATAATCGATATTCATATGATTAAATTCATTTTCATTGTATA
TAAAAAATAAGTCGATTTCCCCAACTATCAGATACTCGTTACTCAGCTAGTGTGAATGCGAACGCGAAAT
TTAATAATTTCATAATCGGGGATATCGATAGATATTGGGGAATAAAATGAGAAAAAATTTGATAATTGCT
CAATAGTGTGGGCGTGACCAAATTGGCGGCTTTAGGGCGTTAACGCGTGACAAAAAGTTTTTTGGCAAAT
TGATGGAAATTTACACGAGTAATACAATTATGAAAAAATTTCGAAAATAGTTCAAAAATGTGGGCATGGC
AGTTTTGGGCAATTTGAGAAAGTTAAAGCGTGGCAGCATGGATCAACAAACTTGCTCTGCGTCCTTGTCT
CTAGAATCTGTATGCTAAAACTCATCCTTCTAGCTTTTATAGTTCCTGATGTCTCGGCGGTAATAAAACA
ATAAGACAGACGGACATGGCGAGATCGACTCGGCTATTGATCCTTATTAAGAATATATATACTTTACATG
GTCGGAAATGCTTTATTCTTCCTGTTACATACTTTTCAACGAATCTACAATAGTATACAATAGTATAGAA
ACTGCCTATTAAAAAATCGAATATTTCTAGTAAAAAATTTTGGAATTTTGAATACTTACGCTGAGCTCCC
CGGGGCTCCCAATACTGTGTAGTATTCCAACGTAAAATGATAGTAGCAAATTCTCGGAGGCTCGCCTTCG
CGACAAGCGCGTGCACATTCATCAGGAGCAGATAGCGCAGGATTGCGCCGCAGCTCGGCAGTTGCACTAG
TAGAGAAATCTATGTGGCGGAATGGAGATTTTGGGTTGGGTTCCACGACGGTTCCTGTGATCTTATTAGC
TGGATAACGTGCAGAGGTCGGTAGACTCCCGCGTGAGTTTAGGTAACCGCTTCCAGCGGTTAGGGCTGGC
TTAGTACCAGCTAGGATTGAGGATGGAGCTCCAGACCCAAGGCTATTGCCATTTAATGGAGCGGGCCCAG
AGTGGCTTCCACCTATAGACGGGTGAGTCTGCACAAGGCCGTGTGTTGCCGAAAAAAATGGTGAATCGAA
TGGAGTTGAACTACTAGGAGTGGCCACATGTTGCTGCCAGAAGGACCCCATTGGTGTAAGATCTGGTTGA
TTTTGGTACCTTTCTGCATAAAATAAAAAAAATATATATAACAATAAAACTTAGTCTCGATTTAGCTTAT
TATTATACCCATAAATCGTACAGTAAAAAGGTATACTAGATTCGTTGAAAAATAGGTAACATGTAGAAGG
AAGCGGTATAAAGTATATATATTCTTGATCAGGATCAAAGCCTAGTCGATGTAACCCTGTCCTCGCCTAC
TCTAACGCCCTAAAACCGCCCAAAACTGTCACGCCCACGTGTTTAAAATTTTGTTGTATTTTTTCATAAT
TTTATAAGTCTTGTAAATTTCTAGCGATTTGCCAAAAAACTTTTTGCCACGCCCTAAACCCGCCCAAAAT
TTATTTATTTAAATTTATTCCCCAATATCTATCGATATCCGAGAAAACTGATAAAATTTTGGGTTCGCAT
TCCCCCTAGATAAGTAATGGGTATCAGATAGTCGGGAAACTATACTATACGACTATAGCACTCTCTCTTG
TTTTTTCTTTTTGTAGCTTACTGGCTTCGCAACAGAATTTAATGTTTTTGAAGTCGTTATTACAGAGACC
AAATAAAAGTCGACAAAGATCAATGACTTGAGAGCACCGGAACTCAGTCATTTCTCAATGCTCGAGCCCA
AAAGATCCCCCAAATCTTTGGAACACCCCTTGGAAATATAGTCATGTTTAGATGTATACGAGTATATACG
CATTGCACTTAAATAATCATTTTAATGAAAGGAATATGTACTGTCGACAAATCACAAAATGATATTTCAA
GACTTCTTAGGTGAAAAAAATTACCAAGATGGGATTTCCTTACCTTTCTTAGGTTGATTTTGCTGTGAGT
TGGCAACACGTACTGCAAATACTTCAGGAAAATTGGAAAATGCACCCCATATCAGGAACGAAATAAAAGT
TTGGTAAAATCCGTTAAGATCCATGGCTTTCATAGTCGTATGAATGGCGTATAATTTTATTTTTCACTAT
TCTTCTTGTATTTTTATTAATTCCTTTAAGCTATTTAACTATACTTTGGGTGGATGTTCACAACATAAGA
CTATATATTTTTAAAGTATGTGTACTAAGCAATAGCAACACCACCTGAATTGATTACGGCTTAATGAAGT
ACGAGCAACGCGTTTAAGCACCAAACTGAAGCTCGAGATCCCCCCTTTAGTTGCACTGAGATGATTCACT
TGATTTTGCTGCTGACCACAACTGATGCACATTGGCCAGATGCTCTCGGTTTTATACATTTTGGAAACGC
GGCTTTACACACGGGTCTTTCGTTCGATTCACCTCTTTTGCACACGCCGGCCGGCTCCAAATTCGAGTGG
AGACGTGTGCAGAAGCTTTTGTTCTGCCCGCGAAGAATTGGTTCGGTTCTCCACTTTGGGGACTTGTATG
GGATGCAAAGCTCTTGGTGGGGCACATGGGGCATGCGCAGGCACTCTTACTTGCGTACCACATATGTATG
GGGGTGGCGGTGGGCGGTGGGGGGCCGGAGTTCTGGGTCTCTTATCGGAACCAGAGGATAGGACGGCCTG
CAGCAAAGAGCTAGTCACATCGGGCACCACATCCTGTCCTGCAACGAATTGATCCAGACATGATAAGATA
CATTGATGAGTTTGGACAAACCACAACTAGAATGCAGTGAAAAAAATGCTTTATTTGTGAAATTTGTGAT
GCTATTGCTTTATTTGTAACCATTATAAGCTGCAATAAACAAGTTAACAACAACAATTGCATTCATTTTA
TGTTTCAGGTTCAGGGGGAGGTGTGGGAGGTTTTTTAAAGCAAGTAAAACCTCTACAAATGTGGTATGGC
TGATTATGATCTCTAGTCAAGGCACTATACATCAAATATTCCTTATTAACCCCTTTACAAATTAAAAAGC
TAAAGGTACACAATTTTTGAGCATAGTTATTAATAGCAGACACTCTATGCCTGTGTGGAGTAAGAAAAAA
CAGTATGTTATGATTATAACTGTTATGCCTACTTATAAAGGTTACAGAATATTTTTCCATAATTTTCTTG
TATAGCAGTGCAGCTTTTTCCTTTGTGGTGTAAATAGCAAAGCAAGCAAGAGTTCTATTACTAAACACAG
CATGACTCAAAAAACTTAGCAATTCTGAAGGAAAGTCCTTGGGGTCTTCTACCTTTCTCTTCTTTTTTGG
AGGAGTAGAATGTTGAGAGTCAGCAGTAGCCTCATCATCACTAGATGGCATTTCTTCTGAGCAAAACAGG
TTTTCCTCATTAAAGGCATTCCACCACTGCTCCCATTCATCAGTTCCATAGGTTGGAATCTAAAATACAC
AAACAATTAGAATCAGTAGTTTAACACATTATACACTTAAAAATTTTATATTTACCTTAGAGCTTTAAAT
CTCTGTAGGTAGTTTGTCCAATTATGTCACACCACAGAAGTAAGGTTCCTTCACAAAGATCTGCACCCAA
TCGGCAGGCACGGGCGGCGATCTCCAATCTGCGGGATCAGTCAGATCACCCGAGTGCGTGGGCATGACAA
TCGTGCCCTGGGGACCAACACAATCCAGAAGGGCCTGAATCACTGCGACCGGCCCTCCCGCGACCCAGCC
GAGCGAGCTTAGCGAACTGTGGACGAGAACTGTGCCACCAAGCGTAAGGCCGTTCTCTCGCATTTGCCTT
GCTAGGCTCGCGCGAGTTGCTGGCTGAGGCGTTCTCGAAATCAGCTCTTGTTCGGTCGGCATCTACTCTA
TTCCTTTGCCCTCGGACGAGTGCTGGGGCGTCGGTTTCCACTATCGGCGAGTACTTCTACACAGCCATCG
GTCCAGACGGCCGCGCTTCTGCGGGCGATTTGTGTACGCCCGACAGTCCCGGCTCCGGATCGGACGATTG
CGTCGCATCGACCCTGCGCCCAAGCTGCATCATCGAAATTGCCGTCAACCAAGCTCTGATAGAGTTGGTC
AAGACCAATGCGGAGCATATACGCCCGGAGCCGCGGCGATCCTGCAAGCTCCGGATGCCTCCGCTCGAAG
TAGCGCGTCTGCTGCTCCATACAAGCCAACCACGGCCTCCAGAAGAAGATGTTGGCGACCTCGTATTGGG
AATCCCCGAACATCGCCTCGCTCCAGTCAATGACCGCTGTTATGCGGCCATTGTCCGTCAGGACATTGTT
GGAGCCGAAATCCGCGTGCACGAGGTGCCGGACTTCGGGGCAGTCCTCGGCCCAAAGCATCAGCTCATCG
AGAGCCTGCGCGACGGACGCACTGACGGTGTCGTCCATCACAGTTTGCCAGTGATACACATGGGGATCAG
CAATCGCGCATATGAAATCACGCCATGTAGTGTATTGACCGATTCCTTGCGGTCCGAATGGGCCGAACCC
GCTCGTCTGGCTAAGATCGGCCGCAGCGATCGCATCCATGGCCTCCGCGACCGGCTGCAGAACAGCGGGC
AGTTCGGTTTCAGGCAGGTCTTGCAACGTGACACCCTGTGCACGGCGGGAGATGCAATAGGTCAGGCTCT
CGCTGAATTCCCCAATGTCAAGCACTTCCGGAATCGGGAGCGCGGCCGATGCAAAGTGCCGATAAACATA
ACGATCTTTGTAGAAACCATCGGCGCAGCTATTTACCCGCAGGACATATCCACGCCCTCCTACATCGAAG
CTGAAAGCACGAGATTCTTCGCCCTCCGAGAGCTGCATCAGGTCGGAGACGCTGTCGAACTTTTCGATCA
GAAACTTCTCGACAGACGTCGCGGTGAGTTCAGGCTTTTTCATATCTCATTGCCCCCGGACGAGCGCCAA
GCTTGGCTGCAGGTCCATAACCTGTTGTAATTTATAATTTATATTTCCTTTCTTAATAAATAAATAAATA
GTCAAGTTTATGTTTGAGTTTTATGATTTATATTTTAAGTTATTTCAACTGCAACACCAGCACCACGACC
TACTTACAGCAAAAAACGTACAAGAAGGAAAGAAGGAATAAAAAGAGTGGTATTCTCTTACAATATGTTT
TATGGCATAAAAGGTGTGGCCATTCATATCAAATATAAAGTAGTGTTGTTTAACGTTACTTTTGTAGGTT
GAATAGTATATTCCAACAGATGATGAGGGGTTCCCAATCCTAAACCCATTTGCCGTTCCCAGAAGCATGA
AACCACCACGCACCGGAAACAACGTTAAATGCGTAACAAGGCGCTTTTTAATTTAACCGATCCAAATAAA
AGAATTAAATAAATGGAATTGTGTCCACATGCAAAGCAGTTGGAGGACAGCAGCGTTATCAGCATTTCGA
AGCGCACGAAAACGCATGACGAACGGGCGGCTTAATTGAAATTGTCATTGATTCAATACGCAACATGCAG
AGGAGCATATCATGATGGTCGGTTCGTTCTTCGTTTCACTGGGAAAAAGCGAAATTGAATCCATTTTGAT
TGCGTTTGTGTCGCAAGAGCAACACATTGCCTGCGCCACATCGCGTTCGCTTATCAACGGGCGAAGAAAG
GAAAATGTACATTTAATTGGTCGTAAAAAAGTGCATTGTAAA
Features (pLannotate 1.2.2; 15 found; start..end, strand, type, name):
   1038..1142    +  promoter       AmpR promoter: bla
   1143..2003    +  CDS            AmpR: β-lactamase; bla; confers resistance to ampicillin, carbenicillin, and related antibiotics
   2174..2762    +  rep_origin     ori: high-copy-number ColE1/pMB1/pBR322/pUC origin of replication
   2947..3075    +  CDS            YPB1_ECOLX (fragment): Protein predicted: Swiss-Prot protein existence level 4. From Escherichia coli.
   3317..3618    -  CDS            TcR (fragment): tetracycline efflux protein; tet; confers resistance to tetracycline
   3643..3764    -  polyA_signal   SV40 poly(A) signal: SV40 polyadenylation signal
   7254..7680    -  promoter       MT promoter: Drosophila metallothionein promoter
   7681..7815    -  polyA_signal   SV40 poly(A) signal: SV40 polyadenylation signal
   7838..7921    -  CDS            large T antigen (fragment): large T antigen from SV40 (simian virus 40)
   8240..8260    -  CDS            SV40 NLS: nuclear localization signal of SV40 (simian virus 40) large T antigen
   8390..8455    -  intron         small t intron: SV40 (simian virus 40) small t antigen intron
   8457..8531    -  CDS            small t antigen (fragment): SV40 (simian virus 40) small t antigen
   8528..8800    -  CDS            yokD (fragment): YOKD_BACSU - Experimental evidence at protein level: Swiss-Prot protein existence level 1. May contribute to antibiotic resistance. From Bacillus subtilis (strain 168).
   8818..9843    -  CDS            HygR: aminoglycoside phosphotransferase from E. coli; aph(4)-Ia; confers resistance to hygromycin
   9889..10168   -  promoter       copia promoter: strong promoter from the Drosophila transposable element copia (Sinclair et al., 1986)
