[The description below was written by a language model from this plasmid's Addgene catalogue record and pLannotate feature annotations shown in this document.]
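Description:
Hy_pMT Laccase2 Exons 1-3 is a 10.6 kb insect expression plasmid built on the Hy_pMT backbone and designed for use in Drosophila cells. In bacteria it is maintained through a high-copy ColE1/pUC-type origin and selected with ampicillin via the β-lactamase gene. For selection in fly cells it carries a hygromycin phosphotransferase gene driven by the strong copia transposon promoter and followed by SV40-derived sequences (small t intron, large T fragments and a polyadenylation signal). This allows stable lines to be established under hygromycin. Short annotated fragments of a tetracycline resistance gene and other bacterial open reading frames appear to be non-functional backbone remnants.

The payload is a roughly 3.5 kb minigene from the Drosophila melanogaster laccase2 (straw) locus spanning exons 1 to 3, cloned between XhoI and NotI sites. It lies downstream of the Drosophila metallothionein promoter, a metal-inducible promoter that lets transcription be switched on at will, and is followed by an SV40 polyadenylation signal. The feature table does not annotate the insert itself, but the unannotated stretch between the MT promoter and that poly(A) signal matches the recorded insert size.

According to the record, the minigene yields two products from one pre-mRNA: a conventionally spliced linear RNA and a circular RNA made by backsplicing. The record does not say which exon is circularised. Because both outputs come from the same inducible transcription unit, the construct serves as a reporter for the balance between linear splicing and circular RNA biogenesis. One such use is testing how limiting the pre-mRNA processing machinery shifts gene output toward circular RNAs.
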