Addgene plasmid #91799: Hy_pMT Laccase2 Exons 1-3
Purpose: Drosophila laccase2 minigene plasmid that expresses both a linear RNA and a circular RNA
Depositing lab: Jeremy Wilusz. Depositing organization: University of Pennsylvania. Publication: The Output of Protein-Coding Genes Shifts to Circular RNAs When the Pre-mRNA Processing Machinery Is Limiting. Liang D, Tatomer DC, Luo Z, Wu H, Yang L, Chen LL, Cherry S, Wilusz JE. Mol Cell. 2017 Nov 9. pii: S1097-2765(17)30835-3. doi: 10.1016/j.molcel.2017.10.034. PubMed 29174924.
Backbone
  Vector backbone: Hy_pMT
  Total vector size (bp): 10612
  Vector type: Insect Expression
  Selectable markers: Hygromycin
Growth in bacteria
  Bacterial resistance: Ampicillin, 100 μg/mL
  Growth temperature: 37°C
  Growth strain: DH5alpha
  Copy number: Unknown
Gene/Insert
  Gene/Insert name: Laccase2
  Species: D. melanogaster (fly)
  Insert size (bp): 3469
  Entrez Gene: stw (a.k.a. Dmel_CG42345, CG10398, CG10408, CG30437, CG32838, CG42345, Dmel\CG42345, Dmel_CG30437, Dmel_CG32838, Laccase2, MCO2, laccase2, str)
  Promoter: Metallothionein Promoter (pMT)
  Cloning method: Restriction Enzyme; 5′ cloning site XhoI (not destroyed); 3′ cloning site NotI (not destroyed)
  Sequencing primers: 5′ CACTCGAATTTGGAGCCGGC
Terms and licenses: Academic/Nonprofit Terms; Industry Terms: Not Available to Industry
How to cite: Hy_pMT Laccase2 Exons 1-3 was a gift from Jeremy Wilusz (Addgene plasmid # 91799 ; http://n2t.net/addgene:91799 ; RRID:Addgene_91799)
